>Addgene plasmid #244707 | CL20_mEGFP_FOidr_155 | addgene full sequence | sequence record 488175 | Addgene NGS Result
AAAAAAAATCTAACCTCAAGTCAAGGCTTTTCTATGGAATAAGGAATGGACAGCAGGGGGCTGTTTCATA
TACTGATGACCTCTTTATAGCCAACCTTTGTTCATGGCAGCCAGCATATGGGCATATGTTGCCAAACTCT
AAACCAAATACTCATTCTGATGTTTTAAATGATTTGCCCTCCCATATGTCCTTCCGAGTGAGAGACACAA
AAAATTCCAACACACTATTGCAATGAAAATAAATTTCCTTTATTAGCCAGAAGTCAGATGCTCAAGGGGC
TTCATGATGTCCCCATAATTTTTGGCAGAGGGAAAAAGATCTGCTAGCTCGAGCAGCTGAAGCTTTATTG
AGGCTTAAGCAGTGGGTTCCCTAGTTAGCCAGAGAGCTCCCAGGCTCAGATCTGGTCTAACCAGAGAGAC
CCAGTACAGGCAAAAAGCAGATCTTGTCTTCTTTGGGAGTGAATTAGCCCTTCCAGTCCCCCCTTTTCTT
TTAAAAAGTGGCTAAGATCTACAGCTGCCTTGTAAGTCATTGGTCTTAAAGGTACCGTAATCTTATCTAG
AACCGGTTCAACACGCAGGGGGTAAATGTTGGGTAGACAGGGAAGCGGTACTCGAGGTCGCCGGCCCGTT
CGAAAAGCCGTTGGGTGTACAGGGCGCGCCATTGATAGCCGTCGGACTGTGCGAAGATCCGTTCATAAGG
GTGTGCGGTGTAAATGAGGGAGGGCGAGTAGCTCCTTGAGAGGCCGCCGGGGGAGGGGGTGGCATACTGG
GCGGGGTACTGCGAGGCTGAGTTTTTACTTCAGCTGGGCTGTCTGGCATAGCACTCGCTTTAGCTTTGCG
ATCCCGGGAAGCGGCCGCACTTCCCCCGGAGCCTCCGCTTCCGCCCTTGTACAGCTCGTCCATGCCGAGA
GTGATCCCGGCGGCGGTCACGAACTCCAGCAGGACCATGTGATCGCGCTTCTCGTTGGGGTCTTTGCTCA
GCTTGGACTGGGTGCTCAGGTAGTGGTTGTCGGGCAGCAGCACGGGGCCGTCGCCGATGGGGGTGTTCTG
CTGGTAGTGGTCGGCGAGCTGCACGCTGCCGTCCTCGATGTTGTGGCGGATCTTGAAGTTCACCTTGATG
CCGTTCTTCTGCTTGTCGGCCATGATATAGACGTTGTGGCTGTTGTAGTTGTACTCCAGCTTGTGCCCCA
GGATGTTGCCGTCCTCCTTGAAGTCGATGCCCTTCAGCTCGATGCGGTTCACCAGGGTGTCGCCCTCGAA
CTTCACCTCGGCGCGGGTCTTGTAGTTGCCGTCGTCCTTGAAGAAGATGGTGCGCTCCTGGACGTAGCCT
TCGGGCATGGCGGACTTGAAGAAGTCGTGCTGCTTCATGTGGTCGGGGTAGCGGCTGAAGCACTGCACGC
CGTAGGTCAGGGTGGTCACGAGGGTGGGCCAGGGCACGGGCAGCTTGCCGGTGGTGCAGATGAACTTCAG
GGTCAGCTTGCCGTAGGTGGCATCGCCCTCGCCCTCGCCGGACACGCTGAACTTGTGGCCGTTTACGTCG
CCGTCCAGCTCGACCAGGATGGGCACCACCCCGGTGAACAGCTCCTCGCCCTTGCTCACCATGGTGGCGA
CCGGTGGATCCCGGGCCCGCGGTACCGTCGACTGCAGAATTCGGTTCACTAAACGAGCCCGGTTCACTAA
ACGAGCTCTGCTTATATAGACCTCCCACCGTACACGCCTACCGCCCATTTGCGTCAATGGGGCGGAGTTG
TTACGACATTTTGGAAAGTCCCGTTGATTTTGGTGCCAAAACAAACTCCCATTGACGTCAATGGGGTGGA
GACTTGGAAATCCCCGTGAGTCAAACCGCTATCCACGCCCATTGATGTACTGCCAAAACCGCATCACCAT
GGTAATAGCGATGACTAATACGTAGATGTACTGCCAAGTAGGAAAGTCCCATAAGGTCATGTACTGGGCA
TAATGCCAGGCGGGCCATTTACCGTCATTGACGTCAATAGGGGGCGTACTTGGCATATGATACACTTGAT
GTACTGCCAAGTGGGCAGTTTACCGTAAATACTCCACCCATTGACGTCAATGGAAAGTCCCTATTGGCGT
TACTATGGGAACATACGTCATTATTGACGTCAATGGGCGGGGGTCGTTGGGCGGTCAGCCAGGCGGGCCA
TTTACCGTAAGTTATGTAACGCGGAACTCCATATATGGGCTATGAACTAATGACCCCGTAATTGATTACT
ATTAATAACTAGCACGCGTTCGAAGCTTGAGCTCGGTCCCCTCGGGGTTGGGAGGTGGGTCTGAAACGAT
AATGGTGAATATCCCTGCCTAACTCTATTCACTATAGAAAGTACAGCAAAAACTATTCTTAAACCTACCA
AGCCTCCTACTATCATTATGAATAATTTTATATACCACAGCCAATTTGTTATGTTAAACCAATTCCACAA
ACTTGCCCATTTATCTAATTCCAATAATTCTTGTTCATTCTTTTCTTGCTGGTTTTGCGATTCTTCAATT
AAGGAGTGTATTAAGCTTGTGTAATTGTTAATTTCTCTGTCCCACTCCATCCAGGTCGTGTGATTCCAAA
TCTGTTCCAGAGATTTATTACTCCAACTAGCATTCCAAGGCACAGCAGTGGTGCAAATGAGTTTTCCAGA
GCAACCCCAAATCCCCAGGAGCTGTTGATCCTTTAGGTATCTTTCCACAGCCAGGATTCTTGCCTGGAGC
TGCTTGATGCCCCAGACTGTGAGTTGCAACAGATGCTGTTGCGCCTCAATAGCCCTCAGCAAATTGTTCT
GCTGCTGCACTATACCAGACAATAATTGTCTGGCCTGTACCGTCAGCGTCATTGACGCTGCGCCCATAGT
GCTTCCTGCTGCTCCCAAGAACCCAAGGAACAAAGCTCCTATTCCCACTGCTCTTTTTTCTCTCTGCACC
ACTCTTCTCTTTGCCTTGGTGGGTGCTACTCCTAATGGTTCAATTTTTACTACTTTATATTTATATAATT
CACTTCTCCAATTGTCCCTCATATCTCCTCCTTATGGTGTTTTACTAAACTTTTCCATGTTCTAATCCTC
ATCCTGTCTACTTGCCACACAATCATCACCTGCCATCTGTTTTCCATAATCCCTAATGATCTTTGCTTTT
CTTCTTGGCACTACTTTTATGTCACTATTATCTTGTATTACTACTGCCCCTTCACCTTTCCAGAGGAGCT
TTGCTGGTCCTTTCCAAAGTGGATTTCTGCTGTCCCTGTAATAAACCCGAAAATTTTGAATTTTTGTAAT
TTGTTTTTGTAATTCTTTAGTTTGTATGTCTGTTGCTATTATGTCTACTATTCTTTCCCCTGCACTGTAC
CCCCCAATCCCCCCTTTTCTTTTAAAATTGTGGATGAATACTGCCATTTGTACTGCTGTCTTAAGATGTT
CAGCCTGATCTCTTACCTGTCCTATAATTTTCTTTAATTCTTTATTCATAGATTCTACTACTCCTTGACT
TTGGGGATTGTAGGGAATTTCCAGGTCTGAAGATCCTGCTGCTTGCTGTGCTTTTTTCTTACTTTTGTTT
TGCTCTTCCTCTATCTTGTCTAAAGCTTCCTTGGTGTCTTTTATCTCTATCCTTTGATGCACACAATAGA
GGGTTGCTACTGTATTATATAATGATCTAAGTTCTTCTGATCCTGTCTGAAGGGATGGTTGTAGCTGTCC
CAGTATTTGTCTACAGCCTTCTGATGTTTCTAACAGGCCAGTATTAACTGCGAATCGTTCTAGCTCCCTG
CTTGCCCATACTATATGTTTTAATTTATATTTTTTCTTTCCCCCTGGCCTTAACCGAATTTTTTCCCATC
GCGATCTAATTCTCCCCCGCTTAATACTGACGCTCTCGCACCCATCTCTCTCCTTCTAGCCTCCGCTAGT
CAAAATTTTTGGCGTACTCACCAGTCGCCGCCCCTCGCCTCTTGCCGTGCGCGCTTCAGCAAGCCGAGTC
CTGCGTCGAGAGAGCTCCTCTGGTTTCCCTTTCGCTTTCAAGTCCCTGTTCGGGCGCCACTGCTAGAGAT
TTTCCACACTGACTAAAAGGGTCTGAGGGATCTCTAGTTACCAGAGTCACACAACAGACGGGCACACACT
ACTTGAAGCACTCAAGGCAAGCTTTATTGAGGCTTAAGCAGTGGGTTCCCTAGTTAGCCAGAGAGCTCCC
AGGCTCAGATCTGGTCTAACCAGAGAGACCCAGTACAGGCAAAAAGCAGCTGCTTATATGCAGGATCTGA
GGGCTCGCCACTCCCCAGTCCCGCCCAGGCCACGCCTCCCATGGTAATAGCGATGACTAATACGTAGATG
TACTGCCAAGTAGGAAAGTCCCATAAGGTCATGTACTGGGCATAATGCCAGGCGGGCCATTTACCGTCAT
TGACGTCAATAGGGGGCGTACTTGGCATATGATACACTTGATGTACTGCCAAGTGGGCAGTTTACCGTAA
ATACTCCACCCATTGACGTCAATGGAAAGTCCCTATTGGCGTTACTATGGGAACATACGTCATTATTGAC
GTCAATGGGCGGGGGTCGTTGGGCGGTCAGCCAGGCGGGCCATTTACCGTAAGTTATGTAACGCGGAACT
CCATATATGGGCTATGAACTAATGACCCCGTAATTGATTACTATTAATAACTAGTCAATAATCAATGTCG
ACCCAGGTGGCACTTTTCGGGGAAATGTGCGCGGAACCCCTATTTGTTTATTTTTCTAAATACATTCAAA
TATGTATCCGCTCATGAGACAATAACCCTGATAAATGCTTCAATAATATTGAAAAAGGAAGAGTATGAGT
ATTCAACATTTCCGTGTCGCCCTTATTCCCTTTTTTGCGGCATTTTGCCTTCCTGTTTTTGCTCACCCAG
AAACGCTGGTGAAAGTAAAAGATGCTGAAGATCAGTTGGGTGCACGAGTGGGTTACATCGAACTGGATCT
CAACAGCGGTAAGATCCTTGAGAGTTTTCGCCCCGAAGAACGTTTTCCAATGATGAGCACTTTTAAAGTT
CTGCTATGTGGCGCGGTATTATCCCGTATTGACGCCGGGCAAGAGCAACTCGGTCGCCGCATACACTATT
CTCAGAATGACTTGGTTGAGTACTCACCAGTCACAGAAAAGCATCTTACGGATGGCATGACAGTAAGAGA
ATTATGCAGTGCTGCCATAACCATGAGTGATAACACTGCGGCCAACTTACTTCTGACAACGATCGGAGGA
CCGAAGGAGCTAACCGCTTTTTTGCACAACATGGGGGATCATGTAACTCGCCTTGATCGTTGGGAACCGG
AGCTGAATGAAGCCATACCAAACGACGAGCGTGACACCACGATGCCTGTAGCAATGGCAACAACGTTGCG
CAAACTATTAACTGGCGAACTACTTACTCTAGCTTCCCGGCAACAATTAATAGACTGGATGGAGGCGGAT
AAAGTTGCAGGACCACTTCTGCGCTCGGCCCTTCCGGCTGGCTGGTTTATTGCTGATAAATCTGGAGCCG
GTGAGCGTGGGTCTCGCGGTATCATTGCAGCACTGGGGCCAGATGGTAAGCCCTCCCGTATCGTAGTTAT
CTACACGACGGGGAGTCAGGCAACTATGGATGAACGAAATAGACAGATCGCTGAGATAGGTGCCTCACTG
ATTAAGCATTGGTAACTGTCAGACCAAGTTTACTCATATATACTTTAGATTGATTTAAAACTTCATTTTT
AATTTAAAAGGATCTAGGTGAAGATCCTTTTTGATAATCTCATGACCAAAATCCCTTAACGTGAGTTTTC
GTTCCACTGAGCGTCAGACCCCGTAGAAAAGATCAAAGGATCTTCTTGAGATCCTTTTTTTCTGCGCGTA
ATCTGCTGCTTGCAAACAAAAAAACCACCGCTACCAGCGGTGGTTTGTTTGCCGGATCAAGAGCTACCAA
CTCTTTTTCCGAAGGTAACTGGCTTCAGCAGAGCGCAGATACCAAATACTGTTCTTCTAGTGTAGCCGTA
GTTAGGCCACCACTTCAAGAACTCTGTAGCACCGCCTACATACCTCGCTCTGCTAATCCTGTTACCAGTG
GCTGCTGCCAGTGGCGATAAGTCGTGTCTTACCGGGTTGGACTCAAGACGATAGTTACCGGATAAGGCGC
AGCGGTCGGGCTGAACGGGGGGTTCGTGCACACAGCCCAGCTTGGAGCGAACGACCTACACCGAACTGAG
ATACCTACAGCGTGAGCTATGAGAAAGCGCCACGCTTCCCGAAGGGAGAAAGGCGGACAGGTATCCGGTA
AGCGGCAGGGTCGGAACAGGAGAGCGCACGAGGGAGCTTCCAGGGGGAAACGCCTGGTATCTTTATAGTC
CTGTCGGGTTTCGCCACCTCTGACTTGAGCGTCGATTTTTGTGATGCTCGTCAGGGGGGCGGAGCCTATG
GAAAAACGCCAGCAACGCGGCCTTTTTACGGTTCCTGGCCTTTTGCTGGCCTTTTGCTCACATGTTCTTT
CCTGCGTTATCCCCTGATTCTGTGGATAACCGTATTACCGCCTTTGAGTGAGCTGATACCGCTCGCCGCA
GCCGAACGACCGAGCGCAGCGAGTCAGTGAGCGAGGAAGCGGAAGAGCGCCCAATACGCAAACCGCCTCT
CCCCGCGCGTTGGCCGATTCATTAATGCAGCGGATCCAGACATGATAAGATACATTGATGAGTTTGGACA
AACCACAACTAGAATGCAGTGAAAAAAATGCTTTATTTGTGAAATTTGTGATGCTATTGCTTTATTTGTA
ACCATTATAAGCTGCAATAAACAAGTTAGCTTTTTGCAAAAGCCTAGGCCTCCAAAAAAGCCTCCTCACT
ACTTCTGGAATAGCTCAGAGGCCGAGGCGGCCTCGGCCTCTGCATAAATAAAAAAAATTAGTCAGCCATG
GGGCGGAGAATGGGCGGAACTGGGCGGAGTTAGGGGCGGGATGGGCGGAGTTAGGGGCGGGACTATGGTT
GCTGACTAATTGAGATGCGGATCCGCTGGCACGACAGGTTTCCCGACTGGAAAGCGGGCAGTGAGCGCAA
CGCAATTAATGTGAGTTAGCTCACTCATTAGGCACCCCAGGCTTTACACTTTATGCTTCCGGCTCGTATG
TTGTGTGGAATTGTGAGCGGATAACAATTTCACACAGGAAACAGCTATGACCATGATTACGCCAAGCTTG
GGCTGCAGGTCGAGGGATCTCCATAAGAGAAGAGGGACAGCTATGACTGGGAGTAGTCAGGAGAGGAGGA
AAAATCTGGCTAGTAAAACATGTAAGGAAAATTTTAGGGATGTTAAAGAAAAAAATAACACAAAACAAAA
TAT
Features (pLannotate 1.2.2; 29 found; start..end, strand, type, name):
    199..254     -  polyA_signal   β-globin poly(A) signal: rabbit β-globin polyadenylation signal (Gil and Proudfoot, 1987)
    340..475     -  LTR            3' LTR (ΔU3) (fragment): self-inactivating 3' long terminal repeat (LTR) from HIV-1
    477..545     -  CDS            nef (fragment): NEF_HV1Z2 - Experimental evidence at protein level: Swiss-Prot protein existence level 1. Extracellular Nef protein targets CD4(+) T-lymphocytes for apoptosis by interacting with CXCR4 surface receptors. From Human immunodeficiency virus type 1 group M subtype D (isolate Z2/CDC-Z34) (HIV-1).
    556..843     -  CDS            CBFA2T3 (fragment): MTG16_HUMAN - Also known as MTG16, MTGR2, ZMYND4. Experimental evidence at protein level: Swiss-Prot protein existence level 1. Isoform 2 functions as an A-kinase-anchoring protein (PubMed:11823486). From Homo sapiens (Human).
    886..1602    -  CDS            mEGFP: mEGFP is a basic (constitutively fluorescent) green fluorescent protein published in 2002, derived from Aequorea victoria. It has moderate acid sensitivity.
   1616..1653    -  misc_feature   MCS (fragment): multiple cloning site
   1652..1668    -  promoter       tight TRE promoter (fragment): Tet-responsive promoter PTight, consisting of seven tet operator sequences followed by the minimal CMV promoter
   1684..1887    -  promoter       CMV promoter: human cytomegalovirus (CMV) immediate early promoter
   1888..2191    -  enhancer       CMV enhancer: human cytomegalovirus immediate early enhancer
   2259..2275    -  misc_feature   MCS (fragment): multiple cloning site
   2275..2300    -  CDS            Rev (fragment): human immunodeficiency virus 1 (HIV-1) Rev protein; rev; enhances nuclear export of unspliced and incompletely spliced viral mRNAs
   2677..2910    -  misc_feature   RRE: The Rev response element (RRE) of HIV-1 allows for Rev-dependent mRNA export from the nucleus to the cytoplasm.
   3044..3127    -  CDS            vif (fragment): VIF_HV1BR - Experimental evidence at protein level: Swiss-Prot protein existence level 1. Counteracts the innate antiviral activity of host APOBEC3F and APOBEC3G. Forms a complex with host APOBEC3F and APOBEC3G thus preventing the entry of these lethally hypermutating enzymes into progeny virions. Recruits an active E3 ubiquitin ligase complex composed of elongin BC, CUL5, and RBX2 to induce polyubiquitination of APOBEC3G and APOBEC3F. In turn, they are directed to the 26S proteasome for degradation. Vif interaction with APOBEC3G also blocks its cytidine deaminase activity in a proteasome-inde
   3270..3387    -  misc_feature   cPPT/CTS: central polypurine tract and central termination sequence of HIV-1
   3536..3895    -  CDS            HIV-1 gag (fragment): gag protein from human immunodeficiency virus 1; gag
   3879..4004    -  misc_feature   HIV-1 Ψ: packaging signal of human immunodeficiency virus type 1
   4051..4308    -  LTR            5' LTR (truncated): truncated 5' long terminal repeat (LTR) from HIV-1
   4310..4689    -  enhancer       CMV enhancer: human cytomegalovirus immediate early enhancer
   4720..4824    +  promoter       AmpR promoter: bla
   4825..5685    +  CDS            AmpR: β-lactamase; bla; confers resistance to ampicillin, carbenicillin, and related antibiotics
   5856..6444    +  rep_origin     ori: high-copy-number ColE1/pMB1/pBR322/pUC origin of replication
   6627..6681    +  CDS            lacI (fragment): lac repressor; lacI; The lac repressor binds to the lac operator to inhibit transcription in E. coli. This inhibition can be relieved by adding lactose or isopropyl-β-D-thiogalactopyranoside (IPTG).
   6683..6817    -  polyA_signal   SV40 poly(A) signal: SV40 polyadenylation signal
   6837..6972    -  rep_origin     SV40 ori: SV40 origin of replication
   6996..7018    -  promoter       SV40 promoter (fragment): SV40 enhancer and early promoter
   7025..7064    +  CDS            lacI (fragment): lac repressor; lacI; The lac repressor binds to the lac operator to inhibit transcription in E. coli. This inhibition can be relieved by adding lactose or isopropyl-β-D-thiogalactopyranoside (IPTG).
   7077..7098    +  protein_bind   CAP binding site: CAP binding activates transcription in the presence of cAMP. E. coli catabolite activator protein
   7113..7143    +  promoter       lac promoter: promoter for the E. coli lac operon
   7151..7167    +  protein_bind   lac operator: The lac repressor binds to the lac operator to inhibit transcription in E. coli. This inhibition can be relieved by adding lactose or isopropyl-β-D-thiogalactopyranoside (IPTG). lac repressor encoded by lacI
