[The description below was written by a language model from this plasmid's Addgene catalogue record and pLannotate feature annotations shown in this document.]
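Description:
CL20_mEGFP_FOidr_155 is a mammalian expression plasmid built on the CL20 backbone. The catalogue lists it only as a mammalian expression vector, but the feature table shows the architecture of an HIV-1-derived, self-inactivating lentiviral transfer vector. It is propagated in E. coli through a high-copy ColE1/pUC-type origin with ampicillin selection (β-lactamase under its own promoter). The recombination-reducing growth strain listed is consistent with the presence of repeated LTR sequences. The lentiviral portion runs from a CMV enhancer fused to a truncated 5' LTR, which would drive Tat-independent genomic RNA production. It continues through the Ψ packaging signal with a gag fragment, the cPPT/CTS, and the Rev response element, and ends in a ΔU3 3' LTR fragment followed by a rabbit β-globin polyadenylation signal. An SV40 origin and poly(A) signal, along with lac regulatory remnants, lie in the plasmid backbone. No mammalian selection marker is annotated.

The payload is an internal cassette in which the CMV immediate-early enhancer and promoter drive monomeric EGFP fused at the N-terminus of FOidr_155. FOidr_155 is an unmutated intrinsically disordered region taken from the human fusion oncoprotein PIEZO1_CBFA2T3. The depositor's comment suggests it corresponds to residues 25–115 of that fusion, and the annotation software recognises most of the insert as a CBFA2T3 (MTG16) fragment. The short Tet-responsive promoter match probably reflects the minimal CMV sequence it shares with the CMV promoter rather than a functional inducible element.

The construct is intended for expressing the fluorescently tagged IDR in mammalian cells. The associated work examines links between protein condensate formation and RNA biology, so the mEGFP tag presumably serves to visualise the IDR's localisation and condensate-forming behaviour in live cells.
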