Addgene plasmid #244707: CL20_mEGFP_FOidr_155
Purpose: Express mEGFP-tagged intrinsically disordered protein (IDR), FOidr_155, derived from human fusion protein PIEZO1_CBFA2T3
Depositing lab: Richard Kriwacki. Depositing organization: St. Jude Children's Research Hospital. Publication: Proteome-wide computational analyses reveal links between protein condensate formation and RNA biology. Maiti S, Tripathi S, Baggett DW, Phillips AH, Park CG, Wang J, Wahiduzzaman, Freyaldenhoven WT, Kinger S, Pioso BJ, Bollinger JC, Somjee R, Lang B, Babu MM, Kriwacki RW. Sci Adv. 2025 Dec 5;11(49):eady1420. doi: 10.1126/sciadv.ady1420. Epub 2025 Dec 3. PubMed 41337585.
Backbone
  Vector backbone: CL20
  Vector type: Mammalian Expression
Growth in bacteria
  Bacterial resistance: Ampicillin, 100 μg/mL
  Growth temperature: 37°C
  Growth strain: NEB Stable
  Copy number: High Copy
Gene/Insert
  Gene/Insert name: FOidr_155
  Species: H. sapiens (human)
  Mutation: Unmutated
  Tag / fusion protein: monomeric EGFP (N terminal on insert)
  Cloning method: Restriction Enzyme; 5′ cloning site Unknown (unknown if destroyed)
Terms and licenses: Academic/Nonprofit Terms; Industry Terms: Not Available to Industry
Depositor comments: PIEZO1_CBFA2T3_25_115
How to cite: CL20_mEGFP_FOidr_155 was a gift from Richard Kriwacki (Addgene plasmid # 244707 ; http://n2t.net/addgene:244707 ; RRID:Addgene_244707)
